>Addgene plasmid #197940 | pET51b(+)_CoA-Snifit(G41S) | addgene full sequence | sequence record 387342 | Addgene NGS Result
AGACGCAGACGCGCCGAGACAGAACTTAATGGGCCCGCTAACAGCGCGATTTGCTGGTGACCCAATGCGA
CCAGATGCTCCACGCCCAGTCGCGTACCGTCTTCATGGGAGAAAATAATACTGTTGATGGGTGTCTGGTC
AGAGACATCAAGAAATAACGCCGGAACATTAGTGCAGGCAGCTTCCACAGCAATGGCATCCTGGTCATCC
AGCGGATAGTTAATGATCAGCCCACTGACGCGTTGCGCGAGAAGATTGTGCACCGCCGCTTTACAGGCTT
CGACGCCGCTTCGTTCTACCATCGACACCACCACGCTGGCACCCAGTTGATCGGCGCGAGATTTAATCGC
CGCGACAATTTGCGACGGCGCGTGCAGGGCCAGACTGGAGGTGGCAACGCCAATCAGCAACGACTGTTTG
CCCGCCAGTTGTTGTGCCACGCGGTTGGGAATGTAATTCAGCTCCGCCATCGCCGCTTCCACTTTTTCCC
GCGTTTTCGCAGAAACGTGGCTGGCCTGGTTCACCACGCGGGAAACGGTCTGATAAGAGACACCGGCATA
CTCTGCGACATCGTATAACGTTACTGGTTTCACATTCACCACCCTGAATTGACTCTCTTCCGGGCGCTAT
CATGCCATACCGCGAAAGGTTTTGCGCCATTCGATGGTGTCCGGGATCTCGACGCTCTCCCTTATGCGAC
TCCTGCATTAGGAAGCAGCCCAGTAGTAGGTTGAGGCCGTTGAGCACCGCCGCCGCAAGGAATGGTGCAT
GCAAGGAGATGGCGCCCAACAGTCCCCCGGCCACGGGGCCTGCCACCATACCCACGCCGAAACAAGCGCT
CATGAGCCCGAAGTGGCGAGCCCGATCTTCCCCATCGGTGATGTCGGCGATATAGGCGCCAGCAACCGCA
CCTGTGGCGCCGGTGATGCCGGCCACGATGCGTCCGGCGTAGAGGATCGAGATCGATCTCGATCCCGCGA
AATTAATACGACTCACTATAGGGGAATTGTGAGCGGATAACAATTCCCCTCTAGAAATAATTTTGTTTAA
CTTTAAGAAGGAGATATACCATGGCAAGCTGGAGCCACCCGCAGTTCGAAAAGGGTGCAGATGACGACGA
CAAGGTACCGCATGAAATCGGTACTGGCTTTCCATTCGACCCCCATTATGTGGAAGTCCTGGGCGAGCGC
ATGCACTACGTCGATGTTGGTCCGCGCGATGGCACCCCTGTGCTGTTCCTGCACGGTAACCCGACCTCCT
CCTACGTGTGGCGCAACATCATCCCGCATGTTGCACCGACCCATCGCTGCATTGCTCCAGACCTGATCGG
TATGGGCAAATCCGACAAACCAGACCTGGGTTATTTCTTCGACGACCACGTCCGCTTCATGGATGCCTTC
ATCGAAGCCCTGGGTCTGGAAGAGGTCGTCCTGGTCATTCACGACTGGGGCTCCGCTCTGGGTTTCCACT
GGGCCAAGCGCAATCCAGAGCGCGTCAAAGGTATTGCATTTATGGAGTTCATCCGCCCTATCCCGACCTG
GGACGAATGGCCAGAATTTGCCCGCGAGACCTTCCAGGCCTTCCGCACCACCGACGTCGGCCGCAAGCTG
ATCATCGATCAGAACGTTTTTATCGAGGGTACGCTGCCGATGGGTGTCGTCCGCCCGCTGACTGAAGTCG
AGATGGACCATTACCGCGAGCCGTTCCTGAATCCTGTTGACCGCGAGCCACTGTGGCGCTTCCCAAACGA
GCTGCCAATCGCCGGTGAGCCAGCGAACATCGTCGCGCTGGTCGAAGAATACATGGACTGGCTGCACCAG
TCCCCTGTCCCGAAGCTGCTGTTCTGGGGCACCCCAGGCGTTCTGATCCCACCGGCCGAAGCCGCTCGCC
TGGCCAAAAGCCTGCCTAACTGCAAGGCTGTGGACATCGGCCCGGGTCTGAATCTGCTGCAAGAAGACAA
CCCGGACCTGATCGGCAGCGAGATCGCGCGCTGGCTGTCTACTCTGGAGATTTCCGGTGGCAGCCTGGCA
GAAGCGGCAGCCAAAGAGGCGGCTGCCAAAGAAGCTGCCGCCAAGGAGGCAGCAGCTAAAGAAGCCGCAG
CTAAAGCAGCGGCTGGCGGCAGCGTTAGCAAAGGTGAAGAACTGTTTACCGGCGTTGTGCCGATTCTGGT
GGAACTGGATGGTGATGTGAATGGCCATAAATTTAGCGTTCGTGGCGAAGGCGAAGGTGATGCGACCAAC
GGTAAACTGACCCTGAAATTTATTTGCACCACCGGTAAACTGCCGGTTCCGTGGCCGACCCTGGTGACCA
CCCTGACCTATGGCGTTCAGTGCTTTAGCCGCTATCCGGATCATATGAAACGCCATGATTTCTTTAAAAG
CGCGATGCCGGAAGGCTATGTGCAGGAACGTACCATTAGCTTCAAAGATGATGGCACCTATAAAACCCGT
GCGGAAGTTAAATTTGAAGGCGATACCCTGGTGAACCGCATTGAACTGAAAGGTATTGATTTTAAAGAAG
ATGGCAACATTCTGGGTCATAAACTGGAATATAATTTCAACAGCCATAACGTGTATATTACCGCCGATAA
ACAGAAAAATGGCATCAAAGCGAACTTTAAAATCCGTCACAACGTGGAAGATGGTAGCGTGCAGCTGGCG
GATCATTATCAGCAGAATACCCCGATTGGTGATGGCCCGGTGCTGCTGCCGGATAATCATTATCTGAGCA
CCCAGAGCGTTCTGAGCAAAGATCCGAATGAAAAACGTGATCATATGGTGCTGCTGGAATTTGTTACCGC
CGCGGGCATTACCCACGGTGGATCCCCGCATCATGTTTTTGTTAGCGATTTTGTGGATTTTAGCATCTAT
GTTGATGCACCGGAAGATCTGCTGCAGACCTGGTATATCAATCGCTTTCTGAAATTTCGTGAAGGTGCAT
ATACCGATCCGGATAGCTATTTTCATAACTATGCCAAACTGACCAAAGAAGAGGCAATTAAAACCGCAAT
GACCTGGTGGAAAGAAATTAACTGGCTGAATCTGAAACAGAACATTCTGCCGACACGTGAACGTGCAAGC
CTGATTCTGACCAAAAGCGCAAATCATGCAGTTGAAGAAGTTCGTCTGCGTAAAGGCTCTGGCGGTACCG
GTACCCCGTATCTGCAGTTTGATCGTAATCAGTGGGCAGCACTGCGTGATAGCGTTCCGATGACACTGAG
CGAAGATGAAATTGCACGTCTGAAAAGCATTAATGAAGATCTGAGCCTGGAAGAAGTTGCCGAAATTTAT
CTGCCGCTGAGCCGTCTGCTGAATTTCTATATTTCAAGCAATCTGCGTCGTCAGGCAGTTCTGGAACAGT
TTCTGGGCACCAATGGTCAGCGTATTCCGTATATTATCAGCATTGCAGGTAGCGTTGCAGTTGGTAAAAG
CACCACCGCACGTGTTCTGCAGGCACTGCTGAGTCGTTGGCCTGAACATCGTCGTGTTGAACTGATTACC
ACCGCGGGTTTTCTGCATCCGAATCAGGTTCTGAAAGAACGTGGTCTGATGAAAAAAAAGGGTTTCCCGG
AAAGCTATGATATGCATCGTCTGGTTAAATTTGTGAGCGATCTGAAAAGCGGTGTTCCGAATGTTACCGC
ACCGGTTTATAGCCATCTGATTTATGATGTTATTCCGGATGGTGATAAAACCGTTGTTCAGCCGGATATT
CTGATTCTGGAAGGTCTGAATGTGCTGCAGAGCGGTATGGATTATCCGCATGATGGAGCTCCGGGCTTCT
CCTCAATTTCCGCTCATCACCACCATCATCACCATCACCACCACTAATTAACCTAGGCTGCTGCCACCGC
TGAGCAATAACTAGCATAACCCCTTGGGGCCTCTAAACGGGTCTTGAGGGGTTTTTTGCTGAAAGGAGGA
ACTATATCCGGATTGGCGAATGGG
[124 nt withheld, positions 3945-4068]
C
[91 nt withheld, positions 4070-4160]
A
[49 nt withheld, positions 4162-4210]
CCTTTGACGTTGGAGTCCACGTTCTTT
[37 nt withheld, positions 4238-4274]
ACCCTATCTCGGTCTATTCTTTTGATTTATAAGGGATTTTGCCGATTTCGGCCTATTGGTTAAAAAATGA
GCTGATTTAACAAAAATTTAACGCGAATTTTAACAAAATATTAACGTTTACAATTTCTGGCGGCACGATG
GCATGAGATTATCAAAAAGGATCTTCACCTAGATCCTTTTAAATTAAAAATGAAGTTTTAAATCAATCTA
AAGTATATATGAGTAAACTTGGTCTGACAGTTACCAATGCTTAATCAGTGAGGCACCTATCTCAGCGATC
TGTCTATTTCGTTCATCCATAGTTGCCTGACTCCCCGTCGTGTAGATAACTACGATACGGGAGGGCTTAC
CATCTGGCCCCAGTGCTGCAATGATACCGCGAGACCCACGCTCACCGGCTCCAGATTTATCAGCAATAAA
CCAGCCAGCCGGAAGGGCCGAGCGCAGAAGTGGTCCTGCAACTTTATCCGCCTCCATCCAGTCTATTAAT
TGTTGCCGGGAAGCTAGAGTAAGTAGTTCGCCAGTTAATAGTTTGCGCAACGTTGTTGCCATTGCTACAG
GCATCGTGGTGTCACGCTCGTCGTTTGGTATGGCTTCATTCAGCTCCGGTTCCCAACGATCAAGGCGAGT
TACATGATCCCCCATGTTGTGCAAAAAAGCGGTTAGCTCCTTCGGTCCTCCGATCGTTGTCAGAAGTAAG
TTGGCCGCAGTGTTATCACTCATGGTTATGGCAGCACTGCATAATTCTCTTACTGTCATGCCATCCGTAA
GATGCTTTTCTGTGACTGGTGAGTACTCAACCAAGTCATTCTGAGAATAGTGTATGCGGCGACCGAGTTG
CTCTTGCCCGGCGTCAATACGGGATAATACCGCGCCACATAGCAGAACTTTAAAAGTGCTCATCATTGGA
AAACGTTCTTCGGGGCGAAAACTCTCAAGGATCTTACCGCTGTTGAGATCCAGTTCGATGTAACCCACTC
GTGCACCCAACTGATCTTCAGCATCTTTTACTTTCACCAGCGTTTCTGGGTGAGCAAAAACAGGAAGGCA
AAATGCCGCAAAAAAGGGAATAAGGGCGACACGGAAATGTTGAATACTCATACTCTTCCTTTTTCAATCA
TGATTGAAGCATTTATCAGGGTTATTGTCTCATGAGCGGATACATATTTGAATGTATTTAGAAAAATAAA
CAAATAGGTCATGACCAAAATCCCTTAACGTGAGTTTTCGTTCCACTGAGCGTCAGACCCCGTAGAAAAG
ATCAAAGGATCTTCTTGAGATCCTTTTTTTCTGCGCGTAATCTGCTGCTTGCAAACAAAAAAACCACCGC
TACCAGCGGTGGTTTGTTTGCCGGATCAAGAGCTACCAACTCTTTTTCCGAAGGTAACTGGCTTCAGCAG
AGCGCAGATACCAAATACTGTCCTTCTAGTGTAGCCGTAGTTAGGCCACCACTTCAAGAACTCTGTAGCA
CCGCCTACATACCTCGCTCTGCTAATCCTGTTACCAGTGGCTGCTGCCAGTGGCGATAAGTCGTGTCTTA
CCGGGTTGGACTCAAGACGATAGTTACCGGATAAGGCGCAGCGGTCGGGCTGAACGGGGGGTTCGTGCAC
ACAGCCCAGCTTGGAGCGAACGACCTACACCGAACTGAGATACCTACAGCGTGAGCTATGAGAAAGCGCC
ACGCTTCCCGAAGGGAGAAAGGCGGACAGGTATCCGGTAAGCGGCAGGGTCGGAACAGGAGAGCGCACGA
GGGAGCTTCCAGGGGGAAACGCCTGGTATCTTTATAGTCCTGTCGGGTTTCGCCACCTCTGACTTGAGCG
TCGATTTTTGTGATGCTCGTCAGGGGGGCGGAGCCTATGGAAAAACGCCAGCAACGCGGCCTTTTTACGG
TTCCTGGCCTTTTGCTGGCCTTTTGCTCACATGTTCTTTCCTGCGTTATCCCCTGATTCTGTGGATAACC
GTATTACCGCCTTTGAGTGAGCTGATACCGCTCGCCGCAGCCGAACGACCGAGCGCAGCGAGTCAGTGAG
CGAGGAAGCGGAAGAGCGCCTGATGCGGTATTTTCTCCTTACGCATCTGTGCGGTATTTCACACCGCAAT
GGTGCACTCTCAGTACAATCTGCTCTGATGCCGCATAGTTAAGCCAGTATACACTCCGCTATCGCTACGT
GACTGGGTCATGGCTGCGCCCCGACACCCGCCAACACCCGCTGACGCGCCCTGACGGGCTTGTCTGCTCC
CGGCATCCGCTTACAGACAAGCTGTGACCGTCTCCGGGAGCTGCATGTGTCAGAGGTTTTCACCGTCATC
ACCGAAACGCGCGAGGCAGCTGCGGTAAAGCTCATCAGCGTGGTCGTGAAGCGATTCACAGATGTCTGCC
TGTTCATCCGCGTCCAGCTCGTTGAGTTTCTCCAGAAGCGTTAATGTCTGGCTTCTGATAAAGCGGGCCA
TGTTAAGGGCGGTTTTTTCCTGTTTGGTCACTGATGCCTCCGTGTAAGGGGGATTTCTGTTCATGGGGGT
AATGATACCGATGAAACGAGAGAGGATGCTCACGATACGGGTTACTGATGATGAACATGCCCGGTTACTG
GAACGTTGTGAGGGTAAACAACTGGCGGTATGGATGCGGCGGGACCAGAGAAAAATCACTCAGGGTCAAT
GCCAGCGCTTCGTTAATACAGATGTAGGTGTTCCACAGGGTAGCCAGCAGCATCCTGCGATGCAGATCCG
GAACATAATGGTGCAGGGCGCTGACTTCCGCGTTTCCAGACTTTACGAAACACGGAAACCGAAGACCATT
CATGTTGTTGCTCAGGTCGCAGACGTTTTGCAGCAGCAGTCGCTTCACGTTCGCTCGCGTATCGGTGATT
CATTCTGCTAACCAGTAAGGCAACCCCGCCAGCCTAGCCGGGTCCTCAACGACAGGAGCACGATCATGCT
AGTCATGCCCCGCGCCCACCGGAAGGAGCTGACTGGGTTGAAGGCTCTCAAGGGCATCGGTCGAGATCCC
GGTGCCTAATGAGTGAGCTAACTTACATTAATTGCGTTGCGCTCACTGCCCGCTTTCCAGTCGGGAAACC
TGTCGTGCCAGCTGCATTAATGAATCGGCCAACGCGCGGGGAGAGGCGGTTTGCGTATTGGGCGCCAGGG
TGGTTTTTCTTTTCACCAGTGAGACGGGCAACAGCTGATTGCCCTTCACCGCCTGGCCCTGAGAGAGTTG
CAGCAAGCGGTCCACGCTGGTTTGCCCCAGCAGGCGAAAATCCTGTTTGATGGTGGTTAACGGCGGGATA
TAACATGAGCTGTCTTCGGTATCGTCGTATCCCACTACCGAGATGTCCGCACCAACGCGCAGCCCGGACT
CGGTAATGGCGCGCATTGCGCCCAGCGCCATCTGATCGTTGGCAACCAGCATCGCAGTGGGAACGATGCC
CTCATTCAGCATTTGCATGGTTTGTTGAAAACCGGACATGGCACTCCAGTCGCCTTCCCGTTCCGCTATC
GGCTGAATTTGATTGCGAGTGAGATATTTATGCCAGCCAGCC
Features (pLannotate 1.2.2; 22 found; start..end, strand, type, name):
    594..671     -  promoter       lacI promoter: lacI
    679..958     -  CDS            TcR (fragment): tetracycline efflux protein; tet; confers resistance to tetracycline
    984..1002    +  promoter       T7 promoter: promoter for bacteriophage T7 RNA polymerase
   1003..1027    +  protein_bind   lac operator: The lac repressor binds to the lac operator to inhibit transcription in E. coli. This inhibition can be relieved by adding lactose or isopropyl-β-D-thiogalactopyranoside (IPTG). lac repressor encoded by lacI
   1042..1064    +  RBS            RBS: efficient ribosome binding site from bacteriophage T7 gene 10 (Olins and Rangwala, 1989)
   1080..1103    +  CDS            Strep-Tag II: peptide that binds Strep-Tactin®, an engineered form of streptavidin
   1134..2017    +  CDS            HaloTag® (fragment): modified bacterial dehalogenase that forms covalent bonds with chloroalkane derivatives
   2127..2819    +  CDS            Superfolder GFP: Superfolder GFP is a basic (constitutively fluorescent) green fluorescent protein published in 2005, derived from Aequorea victoria. It is reported to be a very rapidly-maturing weak dimer.
   2793..3134    +  CDS            coaA (fragment): COAA_ECOLI - Also known as panK, rts. Experimental evidence at protein level: Swiss-Prot protein existence level 1. From Escherichia coli (strain K12).
   3153..3764    +  CDS            coaA (fragment): COAA_ECOLI - Also known as panK, rts. Experimental evidence at protein level: Swiss-Prot protein existence level 1. From Escherichia coli (strain K12).
   3836..3853    +  CDS            SET1 (fragment): solubility-enhancement tag derived from T7 phage gene 10B
   3861..3908    +  terminator     T7 terminator: transcription terminator for bacteriophage T7 RNA polymerase
   3945..4400    +  rep_origin     f1 ori (sequence partly withheld): f1 bacteriophage origin of replication; arrow indicates direction of (+) strand synthesis
   4515..5375    -  CDS            AmpR: β-lactamase; bla; confers resistance to ampicillin, carbenicillin, and related antibiotics
   5376..5468    -  promoter       AmpR promoter: bla
   5549..6137    +  rep_origin     ori: high-copy-number ColE1/pMB1/pBR322/pUC origin of replication
   6323..6462    -  misc_feature   bom: basis of mobility region from pBR322
   6564..6755    -  CDS            rop: Rop protein, which maintains plasmids at low copy number; rop
   6772..7152    +  CDS            YPB1_ECOLX: Protein predicted: Swiss-Prot protein existence level 4. From Escherichia coli.
   7214..7278    -  CDS            TcR (fragment): tetracycline efflux protein; tet; confers resistance to tetracycline
   7293..7314    -  protein_bind   CAP binding site: CAP binding activates transcription in the presence of cAMP. E. coli catabolite activator protein
   7327..593     -  CDS            lacI (across the origin): lac repressor; lacI; The lac repressor binds to the lac operator to inhibit transcription in E. coli. This inhibition can be relieved by adding lactose or isopropyl-β-D-thiogalactopyranoside (IPTG).
