[The description below was written by a language model from this plasmid's Addgene catalogue record and pLannotate feature annotations shown in this document.]
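Description:
pET51b(+)_CoA-Snifit(G41S) is a 7,816 nt bacterial expression plasmid built on the pET51b(+) backbone for producing the protein component of CoA-Snifit, a semisynthetic biosensor for coenzyme A, in E. coli. It is maintained through a pBR322-type ColE1 origin accompanied by the bom region and the rop gene, which keeps copy number low as listed in the catalogue. Selection is through the β-lactamase gene conferring ampicillin resistance. An f1 origin is also present, along with short remnants of the tetracycline resistance gene that are backbone leftovers rather than functional markers.

The insert, assembled by Gibson cloning, is a single fusion reading frame driven by a T7 promoter with an adjacent lac operator and the T7 gene 10 ribosome binding site, and it ends at a T7 terminator. The plasmid carries its own lacI gene, so expression is repressed until induced with IPTG in a host supplying T7 RNA polymerase. The open reading frame starts with an N-terminal Strep-Tag II for affinity purification, followed by HaloTag, superfolder GFP and E. coli pantothenate kinase (coaA/PanK). PanK carries the recorded substitutions G41S, D127A, L277W and F252Y, which probably explains why the annotation splits coaA into two fragments. A short downstream match to a T7 gene 10-derived tag is probably incidental.

HaloTag covalently captures chloroalkane-bearing synthetic ligands, which is how the synthetic part of such a sensor would be attached, with GFP as the fluorescent partner and PanK presumably serving as the CoA-binding module. The record does not describe the readout mechanism or the specific effect of the G41S variant.
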