Addgene plasmid #197940: pET51b(+)_CoA-Snifit(G41S)
Purpose: Expression of CoA-Snifit in bacterial cells
Depositing lab: Kai Johnsson. Depositing organization: Max Planck Institute for Medical Research. Publication: Probing coenzyme A homeostasis with semisynthetic biosensors. Xue L, Schnacke P, Frei MS, Koch B, Hiblot J, Wombacher R, Fabritz S, Johnsson K. Nat Chem Biol. 2022 Oct 31. doi: 10.1038/s41589-022-01172-7. PubMed 36316571.
Backbone
  Vector backbone: pET51b(+)
  Vector type: Bacterial Expression
Growth in bacteria
  Bacterial resistance: Ampicillin, 100 μg/mL
  Growth temperature: 37°C
  Growth strain: DH5alpha
  Copy number: Low Copy
Gene/Insert
  Gene/Insert name: Halo-GFP-ecPanK
  Species: other
  Mutation: PanK=PanK-G41S, D127A,L277W,F252Y
  Cloning method: Gibson Cloning
Terms and licenses: Academic/Nonprofit Terms; Industry Terms: Not Available to Industry
How to cite: pET51b(+)_CoA-Snifit(G41S) was a gift from Kai Johnsson (Addgene plasmid # 197940 ; http://n2t.net/addgene:197940 ; RRID:Addgene_197940)
